>Addgene plasmid #75890 | CDK11A gRNA (BRDN0001146824) | addgene full sequence | sequence record 184768 | Addgene Assembled Sequence
CCCGGGTGCAAAGATGGATAAAGTTTTAAACAGAGAGGAATCTTTGCAGCTAATGGACCTTCTAGGTCTT
GAAAGGAGTGGGAATTGGCTCCGGTGCCCGTCAGTGGGCAGAGCGCACATCGCCCACAGTCCCCGAGAAG
TTGGGGGGAGGGGTCGGCAATTGATCCGGTGCCTAGAGAAGGTGGCGCGGGGTAAACTGGGAAAGTGATG
TCGTGTACTGGCTCCGCCTTTTTCCCGAGGGTGGGGGAGAACCGTATATAAGTGCAGTAGTCGCCGTGAA
CGTTCTTTTTCGCAACGGGTTTGCCGCCAGAACACAGGTAAGTGCCGTGTGTGGTTCCCGCGGGCCTGGC
CTCTTTACGGGTTATGGCCCTTGCGTGCCTTGAATTACTTCCACCTGGCTGCAGTACGTGATTCTTGATC
CCGAGCTTCGGGTTGGAAGTGGGTGGGAGAGTTCGAGGCCTTGCGCTTAAGGAGCCCCTTCGCCTCGTGC
TTGAGTTGAGGCCTGGCCTGGGCGCTGGGGCCGCCGCGTGCGAATCTGGTGGCACCTTCGCGCCTGTCTC
GCTGCTTTCGATAAGTCTCTAGCCATTTAAAATTTTTGATGACCTGCTGCGACGCTTTTTTTCTGGCAAG
ATAGTCTTGTAAATGCGGGCCAAGATCTGCACACTGGTATTTCGGTTTTTGGGGCCGCGGGCGGCGACGG
GGCCCGTGCGTCCCAGCGCACATGTTCGGCGAGGCGGGGCCTGCGAGCGCGGCCACCGAGAATCGGACGG
GGGTAGTCTCAAGCTGGCCGGCCTGCTCTGGTGCCTGGCCTCGCGCCGCCGTGTATCGCCCCGCCCTGGG
CGGCAAGGCTGGCCCGGTCGGCACCAGTTGCGTGAGCGGAAAGATGGCCGCTTCCCGGCCCTGCTGCAGG
GAGCTCAAAATGGAGGACGCGGCGCTCGGGAGAGCGGGCGGGTGAGTCACCCACACAAAGGAAAAGGGCC
TTTCCGTCCTCAGCCGTCGCTTCATGTGACTCCACGGAGTACCGGGCGCCGTCCAGGCACCTCGATTAGT
TCTCGAGCTTTTGGAGTACGTCGTCTTTAGGTTGGGGGGAGGGGTTTTATGCGATGGAGTTTCCCCACAC
TGAGTGGGTGGAGACTGAAGTTAGGCCAGCTTGGCACTTGATGTAATTCTCCTTGGAATTTGCCCTTTTT
GAGTTTGGATCTTGGTTCATTCTCAAGCCTCAGACAGTGGTTCAAAGTTTTTTTCTTCCATTTCAGGTGT
CGTGACGTACGGCCACCATGACCGAGTACAAGCCCACGGTGCGCCTCGCCACCCGCGACGACGTCCCCAG
GGCCGTACGCACCCTCGCCGCCGCGTTCGCCGACTACCCCGCCACGCGCCACACCGTCGATCCGGACCGC
CACATCGAGCGGGTCACCGAGCTGCAAGAACTCTTCCTCACGCGCGTCGGGCTCGACATCGGCAAGGTGT
GGGTCGCGGACGACGGCGCCGCCGTGGCGGTCTGGACCACGCCGGAGAGCGTCGAAGCGGGGGCGGTGTT
CGCCGAGATCGGCCCGCGCATGGCCGAGTTGAGCGGTTCCCGGCTGGCCGCGCAGCAACAGATGGAAGGC
CTCCTGGCGCCGCACCGGCCCAAGGAGCCCGCGTGGTTCCTGGCCACCGTCGGAGTCTCGCCCGACCACC
AGGGCAAGGGTCTGGGCAGCGCCGTCGTGCTCCCCGGAGTGGAGGCGGCCGAGCGCGCCGGGGTGCCCGC
CTTCCTGGAGACCTCCGCGCCCCGCAACCTCCCCTTCTACGAGCGGCTCGGCTTCACCGTCACCGCCGAC
GTCGAGGTGCCCGAAGGACCGCGCACCTGGTGCATGACCCGCAAGCCCGGTGCCTGAACGCGTTAAGTCG
ACAATCAACCTCTGGATTACAAAATTTGTGAAAGATTGACTGGTATTCTTAACTATGTTGCTCCTTTTAC
GCTATGTGGATACGCTGCTTTAATGCCTTTGTATCATGCTATTGCTTCCCGTATGGCTTTCATTTTCTCC
TCCTTGTATAAATCCTGGTTGCTGTCTCTTTATGAGGAGTTGTGGCCCGTTGTCAGGCAACGTGGCGTGG
TGTGCACTGTGTTTGCTGACGCAACCCCCACTGGTTGGGGCATTGCCACCACCTGTCAGCTCCTTTCCGG
GACTTTCGCTTTCCCCCTCCCTATTGCCACGGCGGAACTCATCGCCGCCTGCCTTGCCCGCTGCTGGACA
GGGGCTCGGCTGTTGGGCACTGACAATTCCGTGGTGTTGTCGGGGAAATCATCGTCCTTTCCTTGGCTGC
TCGCCTGTGTTGCCACCTGGATTCTGCGCGGGACGTCCTTCTGCTACGTCCCTTCGGCCCTCAATCCAGC
GGACCTTCCTTCCCGCGGCCTGCTGCCGGCTCTGCGGCCTCTTCCGCGTCTTCGCCTTCGCCCTCAGACG
AGTCGGATCTCCCTTTGGGCCGCCTCCCCGCGTCGACTTTAAGACCAATGACTTACAAGGCAGCTGTAGA
TCTTAGCCACTTTTTAAAAGAAAAGGGGGGACTGGAAGGGCTAATTCACTCCCAACGAAGACAAGATCTG
CTTTTTGCTTGTACTGGGTCTCTCTGGTTAGACCAGATCTGAGCCTGGGAGCTCTCTGGCTAACTAGGGA
ACCCACTGCTTAAGCCTCAATAAAGCTTGCCTTGAGTGCTTCAAGTAGTGTGTGCCCGTCTGTTGTGTGA
CTCTGGTAACTAGAGATCCCTCAGACCCTTTTAGTCAGTGTGGAAAATCTCTAGCAGTACGTATAGTAGT
TCATGTCATCTTATTATTCAGTATTTATAACTTGCAAAGAAATGAATATCAGAGAGTGAGAGGAACTTGT
TTATTGCAGCTTATAATGGTTACAAATAAAGCAATAGCATCACAAATTTCACAAATAAAGCATTTTTTTC
ACTGCATTCTAGTTGTGGTTTGTCCAAACTCATCAATGTATCTTATCATGTCTGGCTCTAGCTATCCCGC
CCCTAACTCCGCCCATCCCGCCCCTAACTCCGCCCAGTTCCGCCCATTCTCCGCCCCATGGCTGACTAAT
TTTTTTTATTTATGCAGAGGCCGAGGCCGCCTCGGCCTCTGAGCTATTCCAGAAGTAGTGAGGAGGCTTT
TTTGGAGGCCTAGGGACGTACCCAATTCGCCCTATAGTGAGTCGTATTACGCGCGCTCACTGGCCGTCGT
TTTACAACGTCGTGACTGGGAAAACCCTGGCGTTACCCAACTTAATCGCCTTGCAGCACATCCCCCTTTC
GCCAGCTGGCGTAATAGCGAAGAGGCCCGCACCGATCGCCCTTCCCAACAGTTGCGCAGCCTGAATGGCG
AATGGG
[124 nt withheld, positions 3367-3490]
C
[91 nt withheld, positions 3492-3582]
A
[49 nt withheld, positions 3584-3632]
CCTTTGACGTTGGAGTCCACGTTCTTT
[37 nt withheld, positions 3660-3696]
ACCCTATCTCGGTCTATTCTTTTGATTTATAAGGGATTTTGCCGATTTCGGCCTATTGGTTAAAAAATGA
GCTGATTTAACAAAAATTTAACGCGAATTTTAACAAAATATTAACGCTTACAATTTAGGTGGCACTTTTC
GGGGAAATGTGCGCGGAACCCCTATTTGTTTATTTTTCTAAATACATTCAAATATGTATCCGCTCATGAG
ACAATAACCCTGATAAATGCTTCAATAATATTGAAAAAGGAAGAGTATGAGTATTCAACATTTCCGTGTC
GCCCTTATTCCCTTTTTTGCGGCATTTTGCCTTCCTGTTTTTGCTCACCCAGAAACGCTGGTGAAAGTAA
AAGATGCTGAAGATCAGTTGGGTGCACGAGTGGGTTACATCGAACTGGATCTCAACAGCGGTAAGATCCT
TGAGAGTTTTCGCCCCGAAGAACGTTTTCCAATGATGAGCACTTTTAAAGTTCTGCTATGTGGCGCGGTA
TTATCCCGTATTGACGCCGGGCAAGAGCAACTCGGTCGCCGCATACACTATTCTCAGAATGACTTGGTTG
AGTACTCACCAGTCACAGAAAAGCATCTTACGGATGGCATGACAGTAAGAGAATTATGCAGTGCTGCCAT
AACCATGAGTGATAACACTGCGGCCAACTTACTTCTGACAACGATCGGAGGACCGAAGGAGCTAACCGCT
TTTTTGCACAACATGGGGGATCATGTAACTCGCCTTGATCGTTGGGAACCGGAGCTGAATGAAGCCATAC
CAAACGACGAGCGTGACACCACGATGCCTGTAGCAATGGCAACAACGTTGCGCAAACTATTAACTGGCGA
ACTACTTACTCTAGCTTCCCGGCAACAATTAATAGACTGGATGGAGGCGGATAAAGTTGCAGGACCACTT
CTGCGCTCGGCCCTTCCGGCTGGCTGGTTTATTGCTGATAAATCTGGAGCCGGTGAGCGTGGGTCTCGCG
GTATCATTGCAGCACTGGGGCCAGATGGTAAGCCCTCCCGTATCGTAGTTATCTACACGACGGGGAGTCA
GGCAACTATGGATGAACGAAATAGACAGATCGCTGAGATAGGTGCCTCACTGATTAAGCATTGGTAACTG
TCAGACCAAGTTTACTCATATATACTTTAGATTGATTTAAAACTTCATTTTTAATTTAAAAGGATCTAGG
TGAAGATCCTTTTTGATAATCTCATGACCAAAATCCCTTAACGTGAGTTTTCGTTCCACTGAGCGTCAGA
CCCCGTAGAAAAGATCAAAGGATCTTCTTGAGATCCTTTTTTTCTGCGCGTAATCTGCTGCTTGCAAACA
AAAAAACCACCGCTACCAGCGGTGGTTTGTTTGCCGGATCAAGAGCTACCAACTCTTTTTCCGAAGGTAA
CTGGCTTCAGCAGAGCGCAGATACCAAATACTGTTCTTCTAGTGTAGCCGTAGTTAGGCCACCACTTCAA
GAACTCTGTAGCACCGCCTACATACCTCGCTCTGCTAATCCTGTTACCAGTGGCTGCTGCCAGTGGCGAT
AAGTCGTGTCTTACCGGGTTGGACTCAAGACGATAGTTACCGGATAAGGCGCAGCGGTCGGGCTGAACGG
GGGGTTCGTGCACACAGCCCAGCTTGGAGCGAACGACCTACACCGAACTGAGATACCTACAGCGTGAGCT
ATGAGAAAGCGCCACGCTTCCCGAAGGGAGAAAGGCGGACAGGTATCCGGTAAGCGGCAGGGTCGGAACA
GGAGAGCGCACGAGGGAGCTTCCAGGGGGAAACGCCTGGTATCTTTATAGTCCTGTCGGGTTTCGCCACC
TCTGACTTGAGCGTCGATTTTTGTGATGCTCGTCAGGGGGGCGGAGCCTATGGAAAAACGCCAGCAACGC
GGCCTTTTTACGGTTCCTGGCCTTTTGCTGGCCTTTTGCTCACATGTTCTTTCCTGCGTTATCCCCTGAT
TCTGTGGATAACCGTATTACCGCCTTTGAGTGAGCTGATACCGCTCGCCGCAGCCGAACGACCGAGCGCA
GCGAGTCAGTGAGCGAGGAAGCGGAAGAGCGCCCAATACGCAAACCGCCTCTCCCCGCGCGTTGGCCGAT
TCATTAATGCAGCTGGCACGACAGGTTTCCCGACTGGAAAGCGGGCAGTGAGCGCAACGCAATTAATGTG
AGTTAGCTCACTCATTAGGCACCCCAGGCTTTACACTTTATGCTTCCGGCTCGTATGTTGTGTGGAATTG
TGAGCGGATAACAATTTCACACAGGAAACAGCTATGACCATGATTACGCCAAGCGCGCAATTAACCCTCA
CTAAAGGGAACAAAAGCTGGAGCTGCAAGCTTAATGTAGTCTTATGCAATACTCTTGTAGTCTTGCAACA
TGGTAACGATGAGTTAGCAACATGCCTTACAAGGAGAGAAAAAGCACCGTGCATGCCGATTGGTGGAAGT
AAGGTGGTACGATCGTGCCTTATTAGGAAGGCAACAGACGGGTCTGACATGGATTGGACGAACCACTGAA
TTGCCGCATTGCAGAGATATTGTATTTAAGTGCCTAGCTCGATACATAAACGGGTCTCTCTGGTTAGACC
AGATCTGAGCCTGGGAGCTCTCTGGCTAACTAGGGAACCCACTGCTTAAGCCTCAATAAAGCTTGCCTTG
AGTGCTTCAAGTAGTGTGTGCCCGTCTGTTGTGTGACTCTGGTAACTAGAGATCCCTCAGACCCTTTTAG
TCAGTGTGGAAAATCTCTAGCAGTGGCGCCCGAACAGGGACTTGAAAGCGAAAGGGAAACCAGAGGAGCT
CTCTCGACGCAGGACTCGGCTTGCTGAAGCGCGCACGGCAAGAGGCGAGGGGCGGCGACTGGTGAGTACG
CCAAAAATTTTGACTAGCGGAGGCTAGAAGGAGAGAGATGGGTGCGAGAGCGTCAGTATTAAGCGGGGGA
GAATTAGATCGCGATGGGAAAAAATTCGGTTAAGGCCAGGGGGAAAGAAAAAATATAAATTAAAACATAT
AGTATGGGCAAGCAGGGAGCTAGAACGATTCGCAGTTAATCCTGGCCTGTTAGAAACATCAGAAGGCTGT
AGACAAATACTGGGACAGCTACAACCATCCCTTCAGACAGGATCAGAAGAACTTAGATCATTATATAATA
CAGTAGCAACCCTCTATTGTGTGCATCAAAGGATAGAGATAAAAGACACCAAGGAAGCTTTAGACAAGAT
AGAGGAAGAGCAAAACAAAAGTAAGACCACCGCACAGCAAGCGGCCGCTGATCTTCAGACCTGGAGGAGG
AGATATGAGGGACAATTGGAGAAGTGAATTATATAAATATAAAGTAGTAAAAATTGAACCATTAGGAGTA
GCACCCACCAAGGCAAAGAGAAGAGTGGTGCAGAGAGAAAAAAGAGCAGTGGGAATAGGAGCTTTGTTCC
TTGGGTTCTTGGGAGCAGCAGGAAGCACTATGGGCGCAGCGTCAATGACGCTGACGGTACAGGCCAGACA
ATTATTGTCTGGTATAGTGCAGCAGCAGAACAATTTGCTGAGGGCTATTGAGGCGCAACAGCATCTGTTG
CAACTCACAGTCTGGGGCATCAAGCAGCTCCAGGCAAGAATCCTGGCTGTGGAAAGATACCTAAAGGATC
AACAGCTCCTGGGGATTTGGGGTTGCTCTGGAAAACTCATTTGCACCACTGCTGTGCCTTGGAATGCTAG
TTGGAGTAATAAATCTCTGGAACAGATTTGGAATCACACGACCTGGATGGAGTGGGACAGAGAAATTAAC
AATTACACAAGCTTAATACACTCCTTAATTGAAGAATCGCAAAACCAGCAAGAAAAGAATGAACAAGAAT
TATTGGAATTAGATAAATGGGCAAGTTTGTGGAATTGGTTTAACATAACAAATTGGCTGTGGTATATAAA
ATTATTCATAATGATAGTAGGAGGCTTGGTAGGTTTAAGAATAGTTTTTGCTGTACTTTCTATAGTGAAT
AGAGTTAGGCAGGGATATTCACCATTATCGTTTCAGACCCACCTCCCAACCCCGAGGGGACCCAGAGAGG
GCCTATTTCCCATGATTCCTTCATATTTGCATATACGATACAAGGCTGTTAGAGAGATAATTAGAATTAA
TTTGACTGTAAACACAAAGATATTAGTACAAAATACGTGACGTAGAAAGTAATAATTTCTTGGGTAGTTT
GCAGTTTTAAAATTATGTTTTAAAATGGACTATCATATGCTTACCGTAACTTGAAAGTATTTCGATTTCT
TGGCTTTATATATCTTGTGGAAAGGACGAAACACCGCTTGAGCTCGATGGGCAACAGTTTTAGAGCTAGA
AATAGCAAGTTAAAATAAGGCTAGTCCGTTATCAACTTGAAAAAGTGGCACCGAGTCGGTGCTTTTTTAA
GCTTGGCGTAACTAGATCTTGAGACAAATGGCAGTATTCATCCACAATTTTAAAAGAAAAGGGGGGATTG
GGGGGTACAGTGCAGGGGAAAGAATAGTAGACATAATAGCAACAGACATACAAACTAAAGAATTACAAAA
ACAAATTACAAAAATTCAAAATTTTCGGGTTTATTACAGGGACAGCAGAGATCCACTTTGGCGCCGGCTC
GAGGGGG
Features (pLannotate 1.2.2; 29 found; start..end, strand, type, name):
     14..80      +  CDS            small t antigen (fragment): SV40 (simian virus 40) small t antigen
    106..317     +  promoter       EF-1α core promoter: core promoter for human elongation factor EF-1α
    318..1256    +  intron         EF-1α intron A: intron upstream of the start codon of human EF-1α
   1278..1877    +  CDS            PuroR (fragment): puromycin N-acetyltransferase; pac from Streptomyces; confers resistance to puromycin
   1893..2481    +  misc_feature   WPRE: woodchuck hepatitis virus posttranscriptional regulatory element
   2532..2551    +  misc_feature   cPPT/CTS (fragment): central polypurine tract and central termination sequence of HIV-1
   2553..2786    +  LTR            3' LTR (ΔU3): self-inactivating 3' long terminal repeat (LTR) from HIV-1
   2864..2985    +  polyA_signal   SV40 poly(A) signal: SV40 polyadenylation signal
   3025..3160    +  rep_origin     SV40 ori: SV40 origin of replication
   3181..3199    -  promoter       T7 promoter: promoter for bacteriophage T7 RNA polymerase
   3207..3362    +  CDS            lacZα (fragment): LacZα fragment of β-galactosidase; lacZ fragment
   3367..3795    +  rep_origin     f1 ori (sequence partly withheld): f1 bacteriophage origin of replication; arrow indicates direction of (+) strand synthesis
   3848..3952    +  promoter       AmpR promoter: bla
   3953..4813    +  CDS            AmpR: β-lactamase; bla; confers resistance to ampicillin, carbenicillin, and related antibiotics
   4984..5572    +  rep_origin     ori: high-copy-number ColE1/pMB1/pBR322/pUC origin of replication
   5755..5847    +  CDS            lacI (fragment): lac repressor; lacI; The lac repressor binds to the lac operator to inhibit transcription in E. coli. This inhibition can be relieved by adding lactose or isopropyl-β-D-thiogalactopyranoside (IPTG).
   5860..5881    +  protein_bind   CAP binding site: CAP binding activates transcription in the presence of cAMP. E. coli catabolite activator protein
   5896..5926    +  promoter       lac promoter: promoter for the E. coli lac operon
   5934..5950    +  protein_bind   lac operator: The lac repressor binds to the lac operator to inhibit transcription in E. coli. This inhibition can be relieved by adding lactose or isopropyl-β-D-thiogalactopyranoside (IPTG). lac repressor encoded by lacI
   5995..6013    +  promoter       T3 promoter: promoter for bacteriophage T3 RNA polymerase
   6041..6267    +  promoter       RSV promoter: Rous sarcoma virus enhancer/promoter
   6268..6448    +  LTR            5' LTR (truncated): truncated 5' long terminal repeat (LTR) from HIV-1
   6495..6620    +  misc_feature   HIV-1 Ψ: packaging signal of human immunodeficiency virus type 1
   6604..6967    +  CDS            HIV-1 gag (fragment): gag protein from human immunodeficiency virus 1; gag
   7113..7346    +  misc_feature   RRE: The Rev response element (RRE) of HIV-1 allows for Rev-dependent mRNA export from the nucleus to the cytoplasm.
   7723..7749    +  CDS            Rev (fragment): human immunodeficiency virus 1 (HIV-1) Rev protein; rev; enhances nuclear export of unspliced and incompletely spliced viral mRNAs
   7753..7993    +  promoter       U6 promoter: RNA polymerase III promoter for human U6 snRNA
   8023..8098    +  misc_RNA       gRNA scaffold: guide RNA scaffold for the Streptococcus pyogenes CRISPR/Cas9 system
   8154..8271    +  misc_feature   cPPT/CTS: central polypurine tract and central termination sequence of HIV-1
