[The description below was written by a language model from this plasmid's Addgene catalogue record and pLannotate feature annotations shown in this document.]
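Description:
CDK11A gRNA (BRDN0001146824) is a third-generation lentiviral guide RNA plasmid built on the lentiGuide-Puro backbone and designed to direct Streptococcus pyogenes Cas9 to the human CDK11A gene, which encodes a cyclin-dependent kinase of the PITSLRE family. It is propagated in E. coli as a high-copy plasmid through a ColE1/pUC-type origin with ampicillin resistance (β-lactamase). The backbone also carries an f1 origin, an SV40 origin and poly(A) signal, and remnants of lac and T7/T3 cloning-vector sequences.

The lentiviral transfer cassette starts with an RSV promoter fused to a truncated HIV-1 5' LTR, which makes genomic RNA production Tat-independent. This is followed by the Ψ packaging signal with a partial gag sequence, the Rev response element, and a central polypurine tract. It ends in a self-inactivating ΔU3 3' LTR. Within this unit, a human U6 RNA polymerase III promoter drives the CDK11A-specific spacer joined to the SpCas9 gRNA scaffold. A separate EF-1α core promoter with its intron A expresses puromycin N-acetyltransferase so that transduced mammalian cells can be selected, and a WPRE downstream enhances transcript expression.

The plasmid does not encode Cas9, so it must be used with a separate Cas9 vector or in cells that already express Cas9. It is an individual clone corresponding to a human kinome gRNA collection made with optimized sgRNA design rules, and it is suited to CRISPR knockout of CDK11A. The depositor notes that the guide was designed against a reference sequence that has since been withdrawn from the database, so users may want to check the target site against current annotations.
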