Addgene plasmid #75890: CDK11A gRNA (BRDN0001146824)
Purpose: 3rd generation lentiviral gRNA plasmid targeting human CDK11A
Depositing lab: John Doench & David Root. Depositing organization: Broad Institute. Publication: Optimized sgRNA design to maximize activity and minimize off-target effects of CRISPR-Cas9. Doench JG, Fusi N, Sullender M, Hegde M, Vaimberg EW, Donovan KF, Smith I, Tothova Z, Wilen C, Orchard R, Virgin HW, Listgarten J, Root DE. Nat Biotechnol. 2016 Jan 18. doi: 10.1038/nbt.3437. PubMed 26780180.
Backbone
  Vector backbone: lentiGuide-Puro
  Backbone manufacturer: Zhang Lab (Addgene plasmid # 52963)
  Vector type: Mammalian Expression, Lentiviral, CRISPR
  Selectable markers: Puromycin
Growth in bacteria
  Bacterial resistance: Ampicillin, 100 μg/mL
  Growth temperature: 37°C
  Growth strain: DH5alpha
  Copy number: High Copy
Gene/Insert
  Gene/Insert name: CDK11A (alt name: CDK11A)
  gRNA/shRNA sequence: CTTGAGCTCGATGGGCAACA
  Species: H. sapiens (human)
  Entrez Gene: CDK11A (a.k.a. CDC2L2, CDC2L3, CDK11-p110, CDK11-p46, CDK11-p58, PITSLRE, p58GTA)
  Promoter: hU6
  Cloning method: Unknown
  Sequencing primers: 5′ U6-F; 3′ pS2-R
Terms and licenses: Academic/Nonprofit Terms; Industry Terms: Not Available to Industry
Depositor comments: The gRNA was designed to target a Genbank reference sequence which has since been removed from the database. Note that this plasmid does NOT contain Cas9. It should be used in conjunction with lentiCas9-Blast (Addgene #52962) or otherwise with cell lines already expressing Cas9. Browse the full kinome gRNA library at http://www.addgene.org/pooled-library/broadgpp-human-kinome/ or visit http://www.broadinstitute.org/rnai/public/ for detailed protocols and information.
How to cite: CDK11A gRNA (BRDN0001146824) was a gift from John Doench & David Root (Addgene plasmid # 75890 ; http://n2t.net/addgene:75890 ; RRID:Addgene_75890)
