>Addgene plasmid #75890 | CDK11A gRNA (BRDN0001146824) | depositor partial sequence | sequence record 143350 | Target Sequence
CTTGAGCTCGATGGGCAACA
