>Addgene plasmid #75890 | CDK11A gRNA (BRDN0001146824) | addgene partial sequence | sequence record 184767 | hU6-F
AGAAAGTAATAATTTCTTGGGTAGTTTGCAGTTTTAAAATTATGTTTTAAAATGGACTATCATATGCTTA
CCGTAACTTGAAAGTATTTCGATTTCTTGGCTTTATATATCTTGTGGAAAGGACGAAACACCGCTTGAGC
TCGATGGGCAACAGTTTTAGAGCTAGAAATAGCAAGTTAAAATAAGGCTAGTCCGTTATCAACTTGAAAA
AGTGGCACCGAGTCGGTGCTTTTTTAAGCTTGGCGTAACTAGATCTTGAGACAAATGGCAGTATTCATCC
ACAATTTTAAAAGAAAAGGGGGGATTGGGGGGTACAGTGCAGGGGAAAGAATAGTAGACATAATAGCAAC
AGACATACAAACTAAAGAATTACAAAAACAAATTACAAAAATTCAAAATTTTCGGGTTTATTACAGGGAC
AGCAGAGATCCACTTTGGCGCCGGCTCGAGGGGGCCCGGGTGCAAAGATGGATAAAGTTTTAAACAGAGA
GGAATCTTTGCAGCTAATGGACCTTCTAGGTCTTGAAAGGAGTGGGAATTGGCTCCGGTGCCCGTCAGTG
GGCAGAGCGC
